Addgene plasmid #116643: pHAGE-PTPN11-G60R
Purpose: Lentiviral expression of PTPN11 G60R
Depositing lab: Gordon Mills & Kenneth Scott. Depositing organization: Baylor College of Medicine. Publication: Systematic Functional Annotation of Somatic Mutations in Cancer. Ng PK, Li J, Jeong KJ, Shao S, Chen H, Tsang YH, Sengupta S, Wang Z, Bhavana VH, Tran R, Soewito S, Minussi DC, Moreno D, Kong K, Dogruluk T, Lu H, Gao J, Tokheim C, Zhou DC, Johnson AM, Zeng J, Ip CKM, Ju Z, Wester M, Yu S, Li Y, Vellano CP, Schultz N, Karchin R, Ding L, Lu Y, Cheung LWT, Chen K, Shaw KR, Meric-Bernstam F, Scott KL, Yi S, Sahni N, Liang H, Mills GB. Cancer Cell. 2018 Mar 12;33(3):450-462.e10. doi: 10.1016/j.ccell.2018.01.021. PubMed 29533785.
Backbone
  Vector backbone: pHAGE
  Vector type: Lentiviral
Growth in bacteria
  Bacterial resistance: Ampicillin, 100 μg/mL
  Growth temperature: 37°C
  Growth strain: Stbl3
  Copy number: High Copy
Gene/Insert
  Gene/Insert name: PTPN11
  Species: H. sapiens (human)
  Mutation: G60R
  Entrez Gene: PTPN11 (a.k.a. BPTP3, CFC, JMML, METCDS, NS1, PTP-1D, PTP2C, SH-PTP2, SH-PTP3, SHP2)
  Cloning method: Gateway Cloning
Terms and licenses: Academic/Nonprofit Terms; Industry Terms: Not Available to Industry
How to cite: pHAGE-PTPN11-G60R was a gift from Gordon Mills & Kenneth Scott (Addgene plasmid # 116643 ; http://n2t.net/addgene:116643 ; RRID:Addgene_116643)
