[The description below was written by a language model from this plasmid's Addgene catalogue record and pLannotate feature annotations shown in this document.]
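Description:
pHAGE-PTPN11-G60R is a 9,872-nt HIV-1-based lentiviral expression plasmid built on the pHAGE backbone and carrying human PTPN11 (encoding the tyrosine phosphatase SHP2) with a G60R substitution. It is maintained in E. coli through a high-copy ColE1/pUC-type origin and selected with ampicillin via the β-lactamase gene. The recombination-tolerant Stbl3 strain is recorded as the host, as is common for LTR-containing vectors. The viral portion comprises a truncated 5' LTR, the Ψ packaging signal with an adjoining gag fragment, the Rev response element for Rev-dependent nuclear export of the genomic RNA, the cPPT/CTS element, and a U3-deleted, self-inactivating 3' LTR. Short nef, Rev, lacI and SV40 fragments in the annotation appear to be backbone remnants.

Between the LTRs, the constitutive human EF-1α promoter drives the PTPN11 open reading frame, which was introduced by Gateway cloning and is flanked by attB1 and attB2 sites. The annotation tool labels the PTPN11 match a fragment, and the record does not explain this. Downstream lie T3 and T7 promoter sequences, a partial attB4 site and a V5 epitope tag. The V5 tag is separated from the insert, and the record does not indicate whether it is fused in frame to the protein. An EMCV IRES then allows translation of puromycin N-acetyltransferase from the same transcript, so transduced mammalian cells can be selected with puromycin, and a WPRE enhances transcript expression. The stated purpose is lentiviral expression of PTPN11 G60R, and the associated publication concerns systematic functional annotation of somatic mutations in cancer.
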