Features (pLannotate 1.2.2; 30 found; start..end, strand, type, name):
    377..634     +  LTR            5' LTR (truncated): truncated 5' long terminal repeat (LTR) from HIV-1
    681..806     +  misc_feature   HIV-1 Ψ: packaging signal of human immunodeficiency virus type 1
    790..1128    +  CDS            HIV-1 gag (fragment): gag protein from human immunodeficiency virus 1; gag
   1303..1536    +  misc_feature   RRE: The Rev response element (RRE) of HIV-1 allows for Rev-dependent mRNA export from the nucleus to the cytoplasm.
   1913..2013    +  CDS            Rev (fragment): human immunodeficiency virus 1 (HIV-1) Rev protein; rev; enhances nuclear export of unspliced and incompletely spliced viral mRNAs
   2058..2175    +  misc_feature   cPPT/CTS: central polypurine tract and central termination sequence of HIV-1
   2223..3401    +  promoter       EF-1α promoter: strong constitutive promoter for human elongation factor EF-1α
   3422..3442    +  protein_bind   attB1: mutant version of attB; core recombination site for the Gateway® BP reaction BP Clonase™
   3448..4824    +  CDS            PTPN11 (fragment): PTN11_HUMAN - Also known as PTP2C, SHPTP2. Experimental evidence at protein level: Swiss-Prot protein existence level 1. Acts downstream of various receptor and cytoplasmic protein tyrosine kinases to participate in the signal transduction from the cell surface to the nucleus (PubMed:10655584, PubMed:18559669, PubMed:18829466, PubMed:26742426, PubMed:28074573). Positively regulates MAPK signal transduction pathway (PubMed:28074573). Dephosphorylates GAB1, ARHGAP35 and EGFR (PubMed:28074573). Dephosphorylates ROCK2 at 'Tyr-722' resulting in stimulation of its RhoA binding activity (PubMed:18559
   4832..4856    -  protein_bind   attB2: mutant version of attB; recombination site for the Gateway® BP reaction BP Clonase™
   4864..4882    +  promoter       T3 promoter: promoter for bacteriophage T3 RNA polymerase
   4908..4926    -  promoter       T7 promoter: promoter for bacteriophage T7 RNA polymerase
   4932..4950    -  protein_bind   attB4 (fragment): mutant version of attB; core recombination site for the Gateway® BP reaction BP Clonase™
   5006..5047    +  CDS            V5 tag: epitope tag from simian virus 5
   5173..5635    +  misc_feature   IRES: internal ribosome entry site (IRES) of the encephalomyocarditis virus (EMCV)
   5649..6246    +  CDS            PuroR (fragment): puromycin N-acetyltransferase; pac from Streptomyces; confers resistance to puromycin
   6262..6850    +  misc_feature   WPRE: woodchuck hepatitis virus posttranscriptional regulatory element
   6858..6923    +  CDS            nef (fragment): NEF_HV1Z2 - Experimental evidence at protein level: Swiss-Prot protein existence level 1. Extracellular Nef protein targets CD4(+) T-lymphocytes for apoptosis by interacting with CXCR4 surface receptors. From Human immunodeficiency virus type 1 group M subtype D (isolate Z2/CDC-Z34) (HIV-1).
   6925..7158    +  LTR            3' LTR (ΔU3): self-inactivating 3' long terminal repeat (LTR) from HIV-1
   7363..7467    +  promoter       AmpR promoter: bla
   7468..8328    +  CDS            AmpR: β-lactamase; bla; confers resistance to ampicillin, carbenicillin, and related antibiotics
   8499..9087    +  rep_origin     ori: high-copy-number ColE1/pMB1/pBR322/pUC origin of replication
   9270..9324    +  CDS            lacI (fragment): lac repressor; lacI; The lac repressor binds to the lac operator to inhibit transcription in E. coli. This inhibition can be relieved by adding lactose or isopropyl-β-D-thiogalactopyranoside (IPTG).
   9330..9423    +  rep_origin     SV40 ori (fragment): SV40 origin of replication
   9448..9485    +  CDS            lacI (fragment): lac repressor; lacI; The lac repressor binds to the lac operator to inhibit transcription in E. coli. This inhibition can be relieved by adding lactose or isopropyl-β-D-thiogalactopyranoside (IPTG).
   9498..9519    +  protein_bind   CAP binding site: CAP binding activates transcription in the presence of cAMP. E. coli catabolite activator protein
   9534..9564    +  promoter       lac promoter: promoter for the E. coli lac operon
   9572..9588    +  protein_bind   lac operator: The lac repressor binds to the lac operator to inhibit transcription in E. coli. This inhibition can be relieved by adding lactose or isopropyl-β-D-thiogalactopyranoside (IPTG). lac repressor encoded by lacI
   9622..9705    +  polyA_signal   SV40 poly(A) signal (fragment): SV40 polyadenylation signal
   9872..329     +  CDS            nef (fragment) (across the origin): NEF_HV1BR - Experimental evidence at protein level: Swiss-Prot protein existence level 1. Extracellular Nef protein targets CD4(+) T-lymphocytes for apoptosis by interacting with CXCR4 surface receptors (PubMed:14990729). From Human immunodeficiency virus type 1 group M subtype B (isolate BRU/LAI) (HIV-1).
>Addgene plasmid #116643 | pHAGE-PTPN11-G60R | addgene full sequence | sequence record 252872 | Addgene NGS Result
TGGAAGGGCTAATTCACTCCCAAAGAAGACAAGATATCCTTGATCTGTGGATCTACCACACACAAGGCTA
CTTCCCTGATTAGCAGAACTACACACCAGGGCCAGGGGTCAGATATCCACTGACCTTTGGATGGTGCTAC
AAGCTAGTACCAGTTGAGCCAGATAAGGTAGAAGAGGCCAATAAAGGAGAGAACACCAGCTTGTTACACC
CTGTGAGCCTGCATGGGATGGATGACCCGGAGAGAGAAGTGTTAGAGTGGAGGTTTGACAGCCGCCTAGC
ATTTCATCACGTGGCCCGAGAGCTGCATCCGGAGTACTTCAAGAACTGCTGATATCGAGCTTGCTACAAG
GGACTTTCCGCTGGGGACTTTCCAGGGAGGCGTGGCCTGGGCGGGACTGGGGAGTGGCGAGCCCTCAGAT
CCTGCATATAAGCAGCTGCTTTTTGCCTGTACTGGGTCTCTCTGGTTAGACCAGATCTGAGCCTGGGAGC
TCTCTGGCTAACTAGGGAACCCACTGCTTAAGCCTCAATAAAGCTTGCCTTGAGTGCTTCAAGTAGTGTG
TGCCCGTCTGTTGTGTGACTCTGGTAACTAGAGATCCCTCAGACCCTTTTAGTCAGTGTGGAAAATCTCT
AGCAGTGGCGCCCGAACAGGGACTTGAAAGCGAAAGGGAAACCAGAGGAGCTCTCTCGACGCAGGACTCG
GCTTGCTGAAGCGCGCACGGCAAGAGGCGAGGGGCGGCGACTGGTGAGTACGCCAAAAATTTTGACTAGC
GGAGGCTAGAAGGAGAGAGATGGGTGCGAGAGCGTCAGTATTAAGCGGGGGAGAATTAGATCGCGATGGG
AAAAAATTCGGTTAAGGCCAGGGGGAAAGAAAAAATATAAATTAAAACATATAGTATGGGCAAGCAGGGA
GCTAGAACGATTCGCAGTTAATCCTGGCCTGTTAGAAACATCAGAAGGCTGTAGACAAATACTGGGACAG
CTACAACCATCCCTTCAGACAGGATCAGAAGAACTTAGATCATTATATAATACAGTAGCAACCCTCTATT
GTGTGCATCAAAGGATAGAGATAAAAGACACCAAGGAAGCTTTAGACAAGATAGAGGAAGAGCAAAACAA
AAGTAAGACCACCGCACAGCAAGCGGCCGGCCGCTGATCTTCAGACCTGGAGGAGGAGATATGAGGGACA
ATTGGAGAAGTGAATTATATAAATATAAAGTAGTAAAAATTGAACCATTAGGAGTAGCACCCACCAAGGC
AAAGAGAAGAGTGGTGCAGAGAGAAAAAAGAGCAGTGGGAATAGGAGCTTTGTTCCTTGGGTTCTTGGGA
GCAGCAGGAAGCACTATGGGCGCAGCGTCAATGACGCTGACGGTACAGGCCAGACAATTATTGTCTGGTA
TAGTGCAGCAGCAGAACAATTTGCTGAGGGCTATTGAGGCGCAACAGCATCTGTTGCAACTCACAGTCTG
GGGCATCAAGCAGCTCCAGGCAAGAATCCTGGCTGTGGAAAGATACCTAAAGGATCAACAGCTCCTGGGG
ATTTGGGGTTGCTCTGGAAAACTCATTTGCACCACTGCTGTGCCTTGGAATGCTAGTTGGAGTAATAAAT
CTCTGGAACAGATTTGGAATCACACGACCTGGATGGAGTGGGACAGAGAAATTAACAATTACACAAGCTT
AATACACTCCTTAATTGAAGAATCGCAAAACCAGCAAGAAAAGAATGAACAAGAATTATTGGAATTAGAT
AAATGGGCAAGTTTGTGGAATTGGTTTAACATAACAAATTGGCTGTGGTATATAAAATTATTCATAATGA
TAGTAGGAGGCTTGGTAGGTTTAAGAATAGTTTTTGCTGTACTTTCTATAGTGAATAGAGTTAGGCAGGG
ATATTCACCATTATCGTTTCAGACCCACCTCCCAACCCCGAGGGGACCCGACAGGCCCGAAGGAATAGAA
GAAGAAGGTGGAGAGAGAGACAGAGACAGATCCATTCGATTAGTGAACGGATCTCGACGGTATCGCCGAA
TTCACAAATGGCAGTATTCATCCACAATTTTAAAAGAAAAGGGGGGATTGGGGGGTACAGTGCAGGGGAA
AGAATAGTAGACATAATAGCAACAGACATACAAACTAAAGAATTACAAAAACAAATTACAAAAATTCAAA
ATTTTCGGGTTTATTACAGGGACAGCAGAGATCCAGTTTGGACTAGTCGTGAGGCTCCGGTGCCCGTCAG
TGGGCAGAGCGCACATCGCCCACAGTCCCCGAGAAGTTGGGGGGAGGGGTCGGCAATTGAACCGGTGCCT
AGAGAAGGTGGCGCGGGGTAAACTGGGAAAGTGATGTCGTGTACTGGCTCCGCCTTTTTCCCGAGGGTGG
GGGAGAACCGTATATAAGTGCAGTAGTCGCCGTGAACGTTCTTTTTCGCAACGGGTTTGCCGCCAGAACA
CAGGTAAGTGCCGTGTGTGGTTCCCGCGGGCCTGGCCTCTTTACGGGTTATGGCCCTTGCGTGCCTTGAA
TTACTTCCACCTGGCTGCAGTACGTGATTCTTGATCCCGAGCTTCGGGTTGGAAGTGGGTGGGAGAGTTC
GAGGCCTTGCGCTTAAGGAGCCCCTTCGCCTCGTGCTTGAGTTGAGGCCTGGCCTGGGCGCTGGGGCCGC
CGCGTGCGAATCTGGTGGCACCTTCGCGCCTGTCTCGCTGCTTTCGATAAGTCTCTAGCCATTTAAAATT
TTTGATGACCTGCTGCGACGCTTTTTTTCTGGCAAGATAGTCTTGTAAATGCGGGCCAAGATCTGCACAC
TGGTATTTCGGTTTTTGGGGCCGCGGGCGGCGACGGGGCCCGTGCGTCCCAGCGCACATGTTCGGCGAGG
CGGGGCCTGCGAGCGCGGCCACCGAGAATCGGACGGGGGTAGTCTCAAGCTGGCCGGCCTGCTCTGGTGC
CTGGCCTCGCGCCGCCGTGTATCGCCCCGCCCTGGGCGGCAAGGCTGGCCCGGTCGGCACCAGTTGCGTG
AGCGGAAAGATGGCCGCTTCCCGGCCCTGCTGCAGGGAGCTCAAAATGGAGGACGCGGCGCTCGGGAGAG
CGGGCGGGTGAGTCACCCACACAAAGGAAAAGGGCCTTTCCGTCCTCAGCCGTCGCTTCATGTGACTCCA
CGGAGTACCGGGCGCCGTCCAGGCACCTCGATTAGTTCTCGAGCTTTTGGAGTACGTCGTCTTTAGGTTG
GGGGGAGGGGTTTTATGCGATGGAGTTTCCCCACACTGAGTGGGTGGAGACTGAAGTTAGGCCAGCTTGG
CACTTGATGTAATTCTCCTTGGAATTTGCCCTTTTTGAGTTTGGATCTTGGTTCATTCTCAAGCCTCAGA
CAGTGGTTCAAAGTTTTTTTCTTCCATTTCAGGTGTCGTGAAGCGGCCCTGCAGATATCAACAAGTTTGT
ACAAAAAAGCAGGCACCATGACATCGCGGAGATGGTTTCACCCAAATATCACTGGTGTGGAGGCAGAAAA
CCTACTGTTGACAAGAGGAGTTGATGGCAGTTTTTTGGCAAGGCCTAGTAAAAGTAACCCTGGAGACTTC
ACACTTTCCGTTAGAAGAAATGGAGCTGTCACCCACATCAAGATTCAGAACACTCGTGATTACTATGACC
TGTATGGAGGGGAGAAATTTGCCACTTTGGCTGAGTTGGTCCAGTATTACATGGAACATCACGGGCAATT
AAAAGAGAAGAATGGAGATGTCATTGAGCTTAAATATCCTCTGAACTGTGCAGATCCTACCTCTGAAAGG
TGGTTTCATGGACATCTCTCTGGGAAAGAAGCAGAGAAATTATTAACTGAAAAAGGAAAACATGGTAGTT
TTCTTGTACGAGAGAGCCAGAGCCACCCTGGAGATTTTGTTCTTTCTGTGCGCACTGGTGATGACAAAGG
GGAGAGCAATGACGGCAAGTCTAAAGTGACCCATGTTATGATTCGCTGTCAGGAACTGAAATACGACGTT
GGTGGAGGAGAACGGTTTGATTCTTTGACAGATCTTGTGGAACATTATAAGAAGAATCCTATGGTGGAAA
CATTGGGTACAGTACTACAACTCAAGCAGCCCCTTAACACGACTCGTATAAATGCTGCTGAAATAGAAAG
CAGAGTTCGAGAACTAAGCAAATTAGCTGAGACCACAGATAAAGTCAAACAAGGCTTTTGGGAAGAATTT
GAGACACTACAACAACAGGAGTGCAAACTTCTCTACAGCCGAAAAGAGGGTCAAAGGCAAGAAAACAAAA
ACAAAAATAGATATAAAAACATCCTGCCCTTTGATCATACCAGGGTTGTCCTACACGATGGTGATCCCAA
TGAGCCTGTTTCAGATTACATCAATGCAAATATCATCATGCCTGAATTTGAAACCAAGTGCAACAATTCA
AAGCCCAAAAAGAGTTACATTGCCACACAAGGCTGCCTGCAAAACACGGTGAATGACTTTTGGCGGATGG
TGTTCCAAGAAAACTCCCGAGTGATTGTCATGACAACGAAAGAAGTGGAGAGAGGAAAGAGTAAATGTGT
CAAATACTGGCCTGATGAGTATGCTCTAAAAGAATATGGCGTCATGCGTGTTAGGAACGTCAAAGAAAGC
GCCGCTCATGACTATACGCTAAGAGAACTTAAACTTTCAAAGGTTGGACAAGGGAATACGGAGAGAACGG
TCTGGCAATACCACTTTCGGACCTGGCCGGACCACGGCGTGCCCAGCGACCCTGGGGGCGTGCTGGACTT
CCTGGAGGAGGTGCACCATAAGCAGGAGAGCATCATGGATGCAGGGCCGGTCGTGGTGCACTGCAGGTAG
AACCCAGCTTTCTTGTACAAAGTGGTGATATCCAATTAACCCTCACTAAAGGTTTGTTGTTAAGTATGTG
ATTTAGCCCTATAGTGAGTCGTATTACCACCCAACTTTTCTATACAAAGTGGTTGATATCCAGCACAGTG
GCGGCCGCTCGAGTCTAGAGGGCCCGCGGTTCGAAGGTAAGCCTATCCCTAACCCTCTCCTCGGTCTCGA
TTCTACGCGTACCGGTTAGTAATGAGATCCCTCCCCCCCCCCTAACGTTACTGGCCGAAGCCGCTTGGAA
TAAGGCCGGTGTGCGTTTGTCTATATGTTATTTTCCACCATATTGCCGTCTTTTGGCAATGTGAGGGCCC
GGAAACCTGGCCCTGTCTTCTTGACGAGCATTCCTAGGGGTCTTTCCCCTCTCGCCAAAGGAATGCAAGG
TCTGTTGAATGTCGTGAAGGAAGCAGTTCCTCTGGAAGCTTCTTGAAGACAAACAACGTCTGTAGCGACC
CTTTGCAGGCAGCGGAACCCCCCACCTGGCGACAGGTGCCTCTGCGGCCAAAAGCCACGTGTATAAGATA
CACCTGCAAAGGCGGCACAACCCCAGTGCCACGTTGTGAGTTGGATAGTTGTGGAAAGAGTCAAATGGCT
CTCCTCAAGCGTATTCAACAAGGGGCTGAAGGATGCCCAGAAGGTACCCCATTGTATGGGATCTGATCTG
GGGCCTCGGTGCACATGCTTTACATGTGTTTAGTCGAGGTTAAAAAAACGTCTAGGCCCCCCGAACCACG
GGGACGTGGTTTTCCTTTGAAAAACACGATGATAATATGGCCACACATATGACCGAGTACAAGCCCACGG
TGCGCCTCGCCACCCGCGACGACGTCCCCAGGGCCGTACGCACCCTCGCCGCCGCGTTCGCCGACTACCC
CGCCACGCGCCACACCGTCGATCCGGACCGCCACATCGAGCGGGTCACCGAGCTGCAAGAACTCTTCCTC
ACGCGCGTCGGGCTCGACATCGGCAAGGTGTGGGTCGCGGACGACGGCGCCGCGGTGGCGGTCTGGACCA
CGCCGGAGAGCGTCGAAGCGGGGGCGGTGTTCGCCGAGATCGGCCCGCGCATGGCCGAGTTGAGCGGTTC
CCGGCTGGCCGCGCAGCAACAGATGGAAGGCCTCCTGGCGCCGCACCGGCCCAAGGAGCCCGCGTGGTTC
CTGGCCACCGTCGGCGTCTCGCCCGACCACCAGGGCAAGGGTCTGGGCAGCGCCGTCGTGCTCCCCGGAG
TGGAGGCGGCCGAGCGCGCCGGGGTGCCCGCCTTCCTGGAGACCTCCGCGCCCCGCAACCTCCCCTTCTA
CGAGCGGCTCGGCTTCACCGTCACCGCCGACGTCGAGGTGCCCGAAGGACCGCGCACCTGGTGCATGACC
CGCAAGCCCGGTGCCTAAATCGATAGATCCTAATCAACCTCTGGATTACAAAATTTGTGAAAGATTGACT
GGTATTCTTAACTATGTTGCTCCTTTTACGCTATGTGGATACGCTGCTTTAATGCCTTTGTATCATGCTA
TTGCTTCCCGTATGGCTTTCATTTTCTCCTCCTTGTATAAATCCTGGTTGCTGTCTCTTTATGAGGAGTT
GTGGCCCGTTGTCAGGCAACGTGGCGTGGTGTGCACTGTGTTTGCTGACGCAACCCCCACTGGTTGGGGC
ATTGCCACCACCTGTCAGCTCCTTTCCGGGACTTTCGCTTTCCCCCTCCCTATTGCCACGGCGGAACTCA
TCGCCGCCTGCCTTGCCCGCTGCTGGACAGGGGCTCGGCTGTTGGGCACTGACAATTCCGTGGTGTTGTC
GGGGAAATCATCGTCCTTTCCTTGGCTGCTCGCCTGTGTTGCCACCTGGATTCTGCGCGGGACGTCCTTC
TGCTACGTCCCTTCGGCCCTCAATCCAGCGGACCTTCCTTCCCGCGGCCTGCTGCCGGCTCTGCGGCCTC
TTCCGCGTCTTCGCCTTCGCCCTCAGACGAGTCGGATCTCCCTTTGGGCCGCCTCCCCGCCTGAGATCCT
TTAAGACCAATGACTTACAAGGCAGCTGTAGATCTTAGCCACTTTTTAAAAGAAAAGGGGGGACTGGAAG
GGCTAATTCACTCCCAACGAAGACAAGATCTGCTTTTTGCTTGTACTGGGTCTCTCTGGTTAGACCAGAT
CTGAGCCTGGGAGCTCTCTGGCTAACTAGGGAACCCACTGCTTAAGCCTCAATAAAGCTTGCCTTGAGTG
CTTCAAGTAGTGTGTGCCCGTCTGTTGTGTGACTCTGGTAACTAGAGATCCCTCAGACCCTTTTAGTCAG
TGTGGAAAATCTCTAGCAGTAGTAGTTCATGTCATCTTATTATTCAGTATTTATAACTTGCAAAGAAATG
AATATCAGAGAGTGAGAGGCCCGGGTTAATTAAGGAAAGGGCTAGATCATTCTTGAAGACGAAAGGGCCT
CGTGATACGCCTATTTTTATAGGTTAATGTCATGATAATAATGGTTTCTTAGACGTCAGGTGGCACTTTT
CGGGGAAATGTGCGCGGAACCCCTATTTGTTTATTTTTCTAAATACATTCAAATATGTATCCGCTCATGA
GACAATAACCCTGATAAATGCTTCAATAATATTGAAAAAGGAAGAGTATGAGTATTCAACATTTCCGTGT
CGCCCTTATTCCCTTTTTTGCGGCATTTTGCCTTCCTGTTTTTGCTCACCCAGAAACGCTGGTGAAAGTA
AAAGATGCTGAAGATCAGTTGGGTGCACGAGTGGGTTACATCGAACTGGATCTCAACAGCGGTAAGATCC
TTGAGAGTTTTCGCCCCGAAGAACGTTTTCCAATGATGAGCACTTTTAAAGTTCTGCTATGTGGCGCGGT
ATTATCCCGTGTTGACGCCGGGCAAGAGCAACTCGGTCGCCGCATACACTATTCTCAGAATGACTTGGTT
GAGTACTCACCAGTCACAGAAAAGCATCTTACGGATGGCATGACAGTAAGAGAATTATGCAGTGCTGCCA
TAACCATGAGTGATAACACTGCGGCCAACTTACTTCTGACAACGATCGGAGGACCGAAGGAGCTAACCGC
TTTTTTGCACAACATGGGGGATCATGTAACTCGCCTTGATCGTTGGGAACCGGAGCTGAATGAAGCCATA
CCAAACGACGAGCGTGACACCACGATGCCTGTAGCAATGGCAACAACGTTGCGCAAACTATTAACTGGCG
AACTACTTACTCTAGCTTCCCGGCAACAATTAATAGACTGGATGGAGGCGGATAAAGTTGCAGGACCACT
TCTGCGCTCGGCCCTTCCGGCTGGCTGGTTTATTGCTGATAAATCTGGAGCCGGTGAGCGTGGGTCTCGC
GGTATCATTGCAGCACTGGGGCCAGATGGTAAGCCCTCCCGTATCGTAGTTATCTACACGACGGGGAGTC
AGGCAACTATGGATGAACGAAATAGACAGATCGCTGAGATAGGTGCCTCACTGATTAAGCATTGGTAACT
GTCAGACCAAGTTTACTCATATATACTTTAGATTGATTTAAAACTTCATTTTTAATTTAAAAGGATCTAG
GTGAAGATCCTTTTTGATAATCTCATGACCAAAATCCCTTAACGTGAGTTTTCGTTCCACTGAGCGTCAG
ACCCCGTAGAAAAGATCAAAGGATCTTCTTGAGATCCTTTTTTTCTGCGCGTAATCTGCTGCTTGCAAAC
AAAAAAACCACCGCTACCAGCGGTGGTTTGTTTGCCGGATCAAGAGCTACCAACTCTTTTTCCGAAGGTA
ACTGGCTTCAGCAGAGCGCAGATACCAAATACTGTTCTTCTAGTGTAGCCGTAGTTAGGCCACCACTTCA
AGAACTCTGTAGCACCGCCTACATACCTCGCTCTGCTAATCCTGTTACCAGTGGCTGCTGCCAGTGGCGA
TAAGTCGTGTCTTACCGGGTTGGACTCAAGACGATAGTTACCGGATAAGGCGCAGCGGTCGGGCTGAACG
GGGGGTTCGTGCACACAGCCCAGCTTGGAGCGAACGACCTACACCGAACTGAGATACCTACAGCGTGAGC
TATGAGAAAGCGCCACGCTTCCCGAAGGGAGAAAGGCGGACAGGTATCCGGTAAGCGGCAGGGTCGGAAC
AGGAGAGCGCACGAGGGAGCTTCCAGGGGGAAACGCCTGGTATCTTTATAGTCCTGTCGGGTTTCGCCAC
CTCTGACTTGAGCGTCGATTTTTGTGATGCTCGTCAGGGGGGCGGAGCCTATGGAAAAACGCCAGCAACG
CGGCCTTTTTACGGTTCCTGGCCTTTTGCTGGCCTTTTGCTCACATGTTCTTTCCTGCGTTATCCCCTGA
TTCTGTGGATAACCGTATTACCGCCTTTGAGTGAGCTGATACCGCTCGCCGCAGCCGAACGACCGAGCGC
AGCGAGTCAGTGAGCGAGGAAGCGGAAGAGCGCCCAATACGCAAACCGCCTCTCCCCGCGCGTTGGCCGA
TTCATTAATGCAGCAAGCTCATGGCTGACTAATTTTTTTTATTTATGCAGAGGCCGAGGCCGCCTCGGCC
TCTGAGCTATTCCAGAAGTAGTGAGGAGGCTTTTTTGGAGGCCTAGGCTTTTGCAAAAAGCTCCCCGTGG
CACGACAGGTTTCCCGACTGGAAAGCGGGCAGTGAGCGCAACGCAATTAATGTGAGTTAGCTCACTCATT
AGGCACCCCAGGCTTTACACTTTATGCTTCCGGCTCGTATGTTGTGTGGAATTGTGAGCGGATAACAATT
TCACACAGGAAACAGCTATGACATGATTACGAATTTCACAAATAAAGCATTTTTTTCACTGCATTCTAGT
TGTGGTTTGTCCAAACTCATCAATGTATCTTATCATGTCTGGATCAACTGGATAACTCAAGCTAACCAAA
ATCATCCCAAACTTCCCACCCCATACCCTATTACCACTGCCAATTACCTGTGGTTTCATTTACTCTAAAC
CTGTGATTCCTCTGAATTATTTTCATTTTAAAGAAATTGTATTTGTTAAATATGTACTACAAACTTAGTA
GT
